Addgene plasmid #44673: PL08009A1B07
Depositing lab: Phillip Newmark. Depositing organization: University of Illinois at Urbana-Champaign. Publication: Molecular markers to characterize the hermaphroditic reproductive system of the planarian Schmidtea mediterranea. Chong T, Stary JM, Wang Y, Newmark PA. BMC Dev Biol. 2011 Nov 10;11:69. 10.1186/1471-213X-11-69 PubMed 22074376.
Backbone
  Vector backbone: pBluescript SK II (+)
  Backbone size w/o insert (bp): 2961
Growth in bacteria
  Bacterial resistance: Ampicillin, 100 μg/mL
  Growth temperature: 37°C
  Growth strain: DH5alpha
  Copy number: High Copy
Gene/Insert
  Gene/Insert name: Smed-pp2 (alt names: EST Contig 6203; PL06021B2G05)
  Species: Schmidtea mediterranea
  GenBank ID: HO006984.1 DN315773.1
  Promoter: T7 sense, T3 antisense
  Cloning method: Restriction Enzyme; 5′ cloning site EcoRI (not destroyed); 3′ cloning site NotI (not destroyed)
  Sequencing primers: 5′ T7; 3′ T3
Terms and licenses: Academic/Nonprofit Terms; Industry Terms: Not Available to Industry
How to cite: PL08009A1B07 was a gift from Phillip Newmark (Addgene plasmid # 44673 ; http://n2t.net/addgene:44673 ; RRID:Addgene_44673)
