[The description below was written by a language model from this plasmid's Addgene catalogue record.]
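Description:
PL08009A1B07 is a cDNA clone in the pBluescript SK II (+) phagemid cloning vector, a small (about 3 kb without insert) high-copy plasmid propagated in E. coli under ampicillin selection. The insert is Smed-pp2, an expressed-sequence-tag-derived cDNA from the freshwater planarian Schmidtea mediterranea, also recorded under an EST contig designation and an alternative clone name. It was placed into the polylinker by restriction cloning between EcoRI on the 5′ side and NotI on the 3′ side, and both sites remain intact, so the fragment can be excised or moved into another vector. The size of the insert and whether it covers the full coding region are not stated in the record, and no feature table is available to confirm the other backbone elements.

The functional layout is the pair of opposing bacteriophage RNA polymerase promoters flanking the insert. According to the record, T7 drives transcription of the sense strand and T3 drives the antisense strand, and the same two sites serve as sequencing primer positions. This arrangement allows in vitro run-off transcription from a linearised template to produce strand-specific RNA. The antisense transcript is the type of riboprobe used for in situ hybridisation, while the sense transcript can serve as a negative control. The plasmid carries no eukaryotic promoter or expression elements in the record, so it is a template and archival clone rather than an expression vector. It comes from work defining molecular markers for the hermaphroditic reproductive system of S. mediterranea, which suggests use as a probe template for visualising expression of this gene in planarian tissues.
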