>Addgene plasmid #44673 | PL08009A1B07 | depositor partial sequence | sequence record 61198 | PL08009A1B07 sequence 1316 bps
CCACTTTCAAACTTATATTTTGAAGAACTACCAACCTTAGCTGTATATCTATGAAATAATGTTGAGACTG
CTAGAACATCCTGATTTTGATTCAAAGAAAGCTAAACAATACATTGATCACACCTTTGTAAAGTATTTCC
TCGAACTATTCGACAGTGCAGATCCTAGAGAACGAGATTATTTAAAAACGATTCTTCATCGTATTTATGG
AAAAATGATTAATTTGAGAGCATTCATTCGAAAACACATCAATAATATATTTTTCACATTTATTTATGAA
ACCGAAAGGCACAATGGAATCGCTGAATTACTAGAGATTTTAGGCAGTGTAATTAATGGATTTCAAATCC
CGTTGAAAGAAGAACATCGAACATTTTTAAAGCATGTTTTATTGCCCCTCCACAAAGCAAAATGTCTCAA
TCAGTATCATCCTCAACTGGCATATTGCATCACAGAATTCATTAAAAAAGACAGAACATTGATAAGTGAC
ATATTAGTGGACGGTTTGATCAAGTTTTGGCCAAAAATGCACAGTTTTAAGGAGCTGATGTTTCTCAATG
AACTGGAAGAATGTTTAGAATTGTGCGATAAAAAACAATTTCAAAAGATCCTTCGGCCACTTTTTATTCA
ATTGGCAAAATGTGTTTCTTCAACCAATTTTCAAGTTTGTGAGAGAACTTTATATCTTTGGACCAATGTC
GACATCGTTGAGCTAATGACCGAAAACATTGCAGATATTCTTCCACTTGTATTTCCAGCAATGTACAATT
CAAAACAGCATTGGAACAAACAAATTCATGCAATGGTATTTAATGCTCTTAAAGTGATGATGGATATGAA
CCCGAATGCCTTCGATGACTATACGAGCCAATTTAAGGAAAGGCGGAATAAAGAAAAACAGCAAATTGAT
AATCAGAATGAGTTATGGAATAAGCTTTACATGAAAGCCAAGAAAAACCCAATGTTTAAAAAGTATTCCA
ACTCAATTATTTCGTATTCTTCCGTCAATTCTTTCAAAGAAGATACTCACAAAAACTTAACTGGCATTGG
AGCCGAGATTCAACATCATCTTGCAGATTCAGAAGCGATTGTAAAGAAACAAGCAGTTCCGAAGTTACCC
GCAACTATCTCTCTAAAGTCTACAGACATAAAGACGAATTCGAAAGAATCATATTCATTTAAAAACTAAA
TTTAAATGTTTTATGCTTGTGTTTAGCGTAACATTGACTGCTATTGCTAGCCTAAATTTATCTAAACGTA
TTTTATTACTGCAAATGAAATAAATTTTTTCAAAATAAAAAAAAAAAAAAAAAATG
