>Addgene plasmid #44673 | PL08009A1B07 | addgene partial sequence | sequence record 63633 | M13_pUC_fwd
ACTCACTATAGGGCGAATTGGGTACCGGGCCCCCCCTCGAGGTCGACGGTATCGATAAGCTTGATATCGA
ATTCCGTTGCTGTCGCCACTTTCAAACTTATATTTTGAAGAACTACCAACCTTAGCTGTATATCTATGAA
ATAATGTTGAGACTGCTAGAACATCCTGATTTTGATTCAAAGAAAGCTAAACAATACATTGATCACACCT
TTGTAAAGTATTTCCTCGAACTATTCGACAGTGCAGATCCTAGAGAACGAGATTATTTAAAAACGATTCT
TCATCGTATTTATGGAAAAATGATTAATTTGAGAGCATTCATTCGAAAACACATCAATAATATATTTTTC
ACATTTATTTATGAAACCGAAAGGCACAATGGAATCGCTGAATTACTAGAGATTTTAGGCAGTGTAATTA
ATGGATTTCAAATCCCGTTGAAAGAAGAACATCGAACATTTTTAAAGCATGTTTTATTGCCCCTCCACAA
AGCAAAATGTCTCAATCAGTATCATCCTCAACTGGCATATTGCATCACAGAATTCATTAAAAAAGACAGA
ACATTGATAAGTGACATATTAGTGGACGGTTTGATCAAGTTTTGGCCAAAAATGCACAGTTTTAAGGAGC
TGATGTTTCTCAATGAACTGGAAGAATGTTTAGAATTGTGCGATAAAAAACAATTTCAAAAGATCCTTCG
GCCACTTTTTATTCAATTGGCAAAATGTGTTTCTTCAACCAATTTTCAAGTTTGTGAGAGAACTTTATAT
CTTTGGACCAATGTCGACATCGTTGAGCTAATGACCGAAAACATTGCAGATATTCTTCCACTTGTATTTC
CAGCAATGTACAATTCAAAACAGCATTGGAACAAACAAATTCATGCAATGGTATTTA
