>Addgene plasmid #44673 | PL08009A1B07 | addgene partial sequence | sequence record 63634 | M13_pUC_rev
GATTACGCCAAGCGCGCAATTAACCCTCACTAAAGGGAACAAAAGCTGGAGCTCCACCGCGGTGGCGGCC
GCTCGCATTTTTTTTTTTTTTTTTTATTTTGAAAAAATTTATTTCATTTGCAGTAATAAAATACGTTTAG
ATAAATTTAGGCTAGCAATAGCAGTCAATGTTACGCTAAACACAAGCATAAAACATTTAAATTTAGTTTT
TAAATGAATATGATTCTTTCGAATTCGTCTTTATGTCTGTAGACTTTAGAGAGATAGTTGCGGGTAACTT
CGGAACTGCTTGTTTCTTTACAATCGCTTCTGAATCTGCAAGATGATGTTGAATCTCGGCTCCAATGCCA
GTTAAGTTTTTGTGAGTATCTTCTTTGAAAGAATTGACGGAAGAATACGAAATAATTGAGTTGGAATACT
TTTTAAACATTGGGTTTTTCTTGGCTTTCATGTAAAGCTTATTCCATAACTCATTCTGATTATCAATTTG
CTGTTTTTCTTTATTCCGCCTTTCCTTAAATTGGCTCGTATAGTCATCGAAGGCATTCGGGTTCATATCC
ATCATCACTTTAAGAGCATTAAATACCATTGCATGAATTTGTTTGTTCCAATGCTGTTTTGAATTGTACA
TTGCTGGAAATACAAGTGGAAGAATATCTGCAATGTTTTCGGTCATTAGCTCAACGATGTCGACATTGGT
CCAAAGATATAAAGTTCTCTCACAAACTTGAAAATTGGTTGAAGAAACACATTTTGCCAATTGAATAAAA
AGTGGCCGAAGGATCTTTTGAAATTGTTTTTTATCGCACAATTCTAAACATTCTTCCAGTTCATTGAGAA
ACATCAGCTCCTTAAAACTGTGCATTTTTGGCCAAAACTTGATCAAACCGTCCAC
